Addgene plasmid #1622: L4041
Purpose: (Empty Backbone)
Depositing lab: Andrew Fire. Depositing organization: Carnegie Institution for Science.
Backbone
  Vector backbone: Unknown
  Backbone size (bp): 4280
  Vector type: Worm Expression
Growth in bacteria
  Bacterial resistance: Ampicillin, 100 μg/mL
  Growth temperature: 37°C
  Growth strain: DH5alpha
  Copy number: Unknown
Gene/Insert
  Gene/Insert name: None
  Tag / fusion protein: IVSA, SV40NLS, SV40NLS, SV40NLS, SV40NLS, gfpN, IVSR, gfpS65C, IVSS, IVST, gfpC, let8583', decoy
  Cloning method: Restriction Enzyme
Terms and licenses: Academic/Nonprofit Terms; Industry Terms: Not Available to Industry
Depositor comments: See Fire Lab Vector Kit Documentation 1999. Fire Lab Miniprep Number pPD122.13, Ligation number L4041.
How to cite: L4041 was a gift from Andrew Fire (Addgene plasmid # 1622 ; http://n2t.net/addgene:1622 ; RRID:Addgene_1622)
