[The description below was written by a language model from this plasmid's Addgene catalogue record and pLannotate feature annotations shown in this document.]
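Description:
L4041 is a 4,280 bp empty-backbone vector for expression in worms, from a 1999 laboratory vector kit. The parental backbone is recorded as unknown. The annotated features point to a pUC/pBR322-type plasmid, with a high-copy ColE1/pMB1-family origin, an ampicillin resistance gene (β-lactamase) under its own promoter, short remnants of rop, bom and lacI, and a lac promoter/operator with a CAP binding site next to a fragment of the pUC18/19 multiple cloning site. It is propagated in E. coli under ampicillin selection. The record lists no worm selection marker.

The payload is a promoterless nuclear-localised GFP reporter cassette rather than a gene insert. The catalogue lists its modules in order: a synthetic intron (IVSA), four copies of the SV40 nuclear localisation signal, a GFP coding region carrying the S65C substitution and split into N-terminal, middle and C-terminal segments by further synthetic introns (IVSR, IVSS, IVST), a let-858 3' region, and a "decoy" element. The automated annotation detects a single green fluorescent protein CDS derived from Aequorea victoria, but does not resolve the introns, NLS repeats or 3' region. Introns placed within transgenes generally improve expression in nematodes, the 3' region would be expected to supply transcript-processing signals, and the NLS repeats concentrate fluorescence in nuclei, which makes expressing cells easier to identify. The record does not explain the decoy's function.

No worm promoter is recorded, so the vector appears designed for users to insert a promoter or gene fragment by restriction cloning upstream of the reporter and then follow the expression pattern in transgenic animals.
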