Features (pLannotate 1.2.2; 11 found; start..end, strand, type, name):
      1..30      -  misc_feature   MCS (fragment): pUC18/19 multiple cloning site
    339..1199    +  CDS            sg25: sg25 is a basic (constitutively fluorescent) green fluorescent protein published in 1997, derived from Aequorea victoria.
   1691..1726    +  CDS            rop (fragment): Rop protein, which maintains plasmids at low copy number; rop
   1828..1927    +  misc_feature   bom (fragment): basis of mobility region from pBR322
   2025..2129    +  promoter       AmpR promoter: bla
   2130..2990    +  CDS            AmpR: β-lactamase; bla; confers resistance to ampicillin, carbenicillin, and related antibiotics
   3161..3749    +  rep_origin     ori: high-copy-number ColE1/pMB1/pBR322/pUC origin of replication
   3932..4024    +  CDS            lacI (fragment): lac repressor; lacI; The lac repressor binds to the lac operator to inhibit transcription in E. coli. This inhibition can be relieved by adding lactose or isopropyl-β-D-thiogalactopyranoside (IPTG).
   4037..4058    +  protein_bind   CAP binding site: CAP binding activates transcription in the presence of cAMP. E. coli catabolite activator protein
   4073..4103    +  promoter       lac promoter: promoter for the E. coli lac operon
   4111..4127    +  protein_bind   lac operator: The lac repressor binds to the lac operator to inhibit transcription in E. coli. This inhibition can be relieved by adding lactose or isopropyl-β-D-thiogalactopyranoside (IPTG). lac repressor encoded by lacI
>Addgene plasmid #1622 | L4041 | depositor full sequence | sequence record 232 | Author sequence
AAGCTTGCATGCCTGCAGGTCGACTCTAGACCGCGGTTTTGGCGCGGATCCTATCGATTCGCGGCCGCTG
TACACCCCCAAAGGACCCAAAGGTATGTTTCGAATGATACTAACATAACATAGAACATTTTCAGGAGGAC
CCTTGGAGGGTACCGAGCTCAGAAAAAATGACTGCTCCAAAGAAGAAGCGTAAGGTACCGGCAGAAAAAA
TGACTGCTCCAAAGAAGAAGCGTAAGGTACCGGCAGAAAAAATGACTGCTCCAAAGAAGAAGCGTAAGGT
ACCGGCAGAAAAAATGACTGCTCCAAAGAAGAAGCGTAAGGTACCGGTAGAAAAAATGAGTAAAGGAGAA
GAACTTTTCACTGGAGTTGTCCCAATTCTTGTTGAATTAGATGGTGATGTTAATGGGCACAAATTTTCTG
TCAGTGGAGAGGGTGAAGGTGATGCAACATACGGAAAACTTACCCTTAAATTTATTTGCACTACTGGAAA
ACTACCTGTTCCATGGGTAAGTTTAAACATATATATACTAACTAACCCTGATTATTTAAATTTTCAGCCA
ACACTTGTCACTACTTTCTGTTATGGTGTTCAATGCTTCTCGAGATACCCAGATCATATGAAACGGCATG
ACTTTTTCAAGAGTGCCATGCCCGAAGGTTATGTACAGGAAAGAACTATATTTTTCAAAGATGACGGGAA
CTACAAGACACGTAAGTTTAAACAGTTCGGTACTAACTAACCATACATATTTAAATTTTCAGGTGCTGAA
GTCAAGTTTGAAGGTGATACCCTTGTTAATAGAATCGAGTTAAAAGGTATTGATTTTAAAGAAGATGGAA
ACATTCTTGGACACAAATTGGAATACAACTATAACTCACACAATGTATACATCATGGCAGACAAACAAAA
GAATGGAATCAAAGTTGTAAGTTTAAACATGATTTTACTAACTAACTAATCTGATTTAAATTTTCAGAAC
TTCAAAATTAGACACAACATTGAAGATGGAAGCGTTCAACTAGCAGACCATTATCAACAAAATACTCCAA
TTGGCGATGGCCCTGTCCTTTTACCAGACAACCATTACCTGTCCACACAATCTGCCCTTTCGAAAGATCC
CAACGAAAAGAGAGACCACATGGTCCTTCTTGAGTTTGTAACAGCTGCTGGGATTACACATGGCATGGAC
GAACTATACAAAAGCCCACAAGCTTTGGAATTCGCTAGCCGGCCATACAAGTAATCCGGATGATCGACGC
CAACGTCGTTGAATTTTCAAATTTTAAATACTGAATATTTGTTTTTTTTCCTATTATTTATTTATTCTCT
TTGTGTTTTTTTTCTTGCTTTCTAAAAAATTAATTCAATCCAAATCTAAACATTTTTTTTTCTCTTTCCG
TCTCCCAATTCGTATTCCGCTCCTCTCATCTGAACACAATGTGCAAGTTTATTTATCTTCTCGCTTTCAT
TTCATTAGGACGTGGGGGGAATTGGTGGAAGGGGGAAACACACAAAAGGATGATGGAAATGAAATAAGGA
CACACAATATGCAACAACATTCAATTCAGAAATATGGAGGAAGGTTTAAAAGAAAACATAAAAATATATA
GAGGAGGAAGGAAAACTAGTAAAAAATAAGCAAAGAAATTAGGCGAACGATGAGAATTGTCCTCGCTTGG
GCCCTTTCGTCTCGCGCGTTTCGGTGATGACGGTGAAAACCTCTGACACATGCAGCTCCCGGAGACGGTC
ACAGCTTGTCTGTAAGCGGATGCCGGGAGCAGACAAGCCCGTCAGGGCGCGTCAGCGGGTGTTGGCGGGT
GTCGGGGCTGGCTTAACTATGCGGCATCAGAGCAGATTGTACTGAGAGTGCACCATATGCGGTGTGAAAT
ACCGCACAGATGCGTAAGGAGAAAATACCGCATCAGGCGGCCTTAAGGGCCTCGTGATACGCCTATTTTT
ATAGGTTAATGTCATGATAATAATGGTTTCTTAGACGTCAGGTGGCACTTTTCGGGGAAATGTGCGCGGA
ACCCCTATTTGTTTATTTTTCTAAATACATTCAAATATGTATCCGCTCATGAGACAATAACCCTGATAAA
TGCTTCAATAATATTGAAAAAGGAAGAGTATGAGTATTCAACATTTCCGTGTCGCCCTTATTCCCTTTTT
TGCGGCATTTTGCCTTCCTGTTTTTGCTCACCCAGAAACGCTGGTGAAAGTAAAAGATGCTGAAGATCAG
TTGGGTGCACGAGTGGGTTACATCGAACTGGATCTCAACAGCGGTAAGATCCTTGAGAGTTTTCGCCCCG
AAGAACGTTTTCCAATGATGAGCACTTTTAAAGTTCTGCTATGTGGCGCGGTATTATCCCGTATTGACGC
CGGGCAAGAGCAACTCGGTCGCCGCATACACTATTCTCAGAATGACTTGGTTGAGTACTCACCAGTCACA
GAAAAGCATCTTACGGATGGCATGACAGTAAGAGAATTATGCAGTGCTGCCATAACCATGAGTGATAACA
CTGCGGCCAACTTACTTCTGACAACGATCGGAGGACCGAAGGAGCTAACCGCTTTTTTGCACAACATGGG
GGATCATGTAACTCGCCTTGATCGTTGGGAACCGGAGCTGAATGAAGCCATACCAAACGACGAGCGTGAC
ACCACGATGCCTGTAGCAATGGCAACAACGTTGCGCAAACTATTAACTGGCGAACTACTTACTCTAGCTT
CCCGGCAACAATTAATAGACTGGATGGAGGCGGATAAAGTTGCAGGACCACTTCTGCGCTCGGCCCTTCC
GGCTGGCTGGTTTATTGCTGATAAATCTGGAGCCGGTGAGCGTGGGTCTCGCGGTATCATTGCAGCACTG
GGGCCAGATGGTAAGCCCTCCCGTATCGTAGTTATCTACACGACGGGGAGTCAGGCAACTATGGATGAAC
GAAATAGACAGATCGCTGAGATAGGTGCCTCACTGATTAAGCATTGGTAACTGTCAGACCAAGTTTACTC
ATATATACTTTAGATTGATTTAAAACTTCATTTTTAATTTAAAAGGATCTAGGTGAAGATCCTTTTTGAT
AATCTCATGACCAAAATCCCTTAACGTGAGTTTTCGTTCCACTGAGCGTCAGACCCCGTAGAAAAGATCA
AAGGATCTTCTTGAGATCCTTTTTTTCTGCGCGTAATCTGCTGCTTGCAAACAAAAAAACCACCGCTACC
AGCGGTGGTTTGTTTGCCGGATCAAGAGCTACCAACTCTTTTTCCGAAGGTAACTGGCTTCAGCAGAGCG
CAGATACCAAATACTGTCCTTCTAGTGTAGCCGTAGTTAGGCCACCACTTCAAGAACTCTGTAGCACCGC
CTACATACCTCGCTCTGCTAATCCTGTTACCAGTGGCTGCTGCCAGTGGCGATAAGTCGTGTCTTACCGG
GTTGGACTCAAGACGATAGTTACCGGATAAGGCGCAGCGGTCGGGCTGAACGGGGGGTTCGTGCACACAG
CCCAGCTTGGAGCGAACGACCTACACCGAACTGAGATACCTACAGCGTGAGCATTGAGAAAGCGCCACGC
TTCCCGAAGGGAGAAAGGCGGACAGGTATCCGGTAAGCGGCAGGGTCGGAACAGGAGAGCGCACGAGGGA
GCTTCCAGGGGGAAACGCCTGGTATCTTTATAGTCCTGTCGGGTTTCGCCACCTCTGACTTGAGCGTCGA
TTTTTGTGATGCTCGTCAGGGGGGCGGAGCCTATGGAAAAACGCCAGCAACGCGGCCTTTTTACGGTTCC
TGGCCTTTTGCTGGCCTTTTGCTCACATGTTCTTTCCTGCGTTATCCCCTGATTCTGTGGATAACCGTAT
TACCGCCTTTGAGTGAGCTGATACCGCTCGCCGCAGCCGAACGACCGAGCGCAGCGAGTCAGTGAGCGAG
GAAGCGGAAGAGCGCCCAATACGCAAACCGCCTCTCCCCGCGCGTTGGCCGATTCATTAATGCAGCTGGC
ACGACAGGTTTCCCGACTGGAAAGCGGGCAGTGAGCGCAACGCAATTAATGTGAGTTAGCTCACTCATTA
GGCACCCCAGGCTTTACACTTTATGCTTCCGGCTCGTATGTTGTGTGGAATTGTGAGCGGATAACAATTT
CACACAGGAAACAGCTATGACCATGATTACGCCAAGCTGTAAGTTTAAACATGATCTTACTAACTAACTA
TTCTCATTTAAATTTTCAGAGCTTAAAAATGGCTGAAATCACTCACAACGATGGATACGCTAACAACTTG
GAAATGAAAT
