>Addgene plasmid #1622 | L4041 | addgene partial sequence | sequence record 16756 | 1622_m13reverse
CNGNANTTACATGATCTTACTAACTAACTATTCTCATTTAAATTTTCAGAGCTTAAAAATGGCTGACCTC
NCTCACAACGATGGATACGCTAACAACTTGGAAATGAAATAAGCTTGCATGCCTGCAGGTCGACTCTAGA
CCGCGGTTTTGGCGCGGATCCTATCGATTCGCGGCCGCTGTACACCCCAAAGGACCCAAAGGTATGTTTC
GAATGATACTAACATAACATAGAACATTTTCAGGAGGACCCTTGGAGGGTACCGAGCTCAGAAAAAATGA
CTGCTCCAAAGAAGAAGCGTAAGGTACCGGCAGAAAAAATGACTGCTCCAAAGAAGAAGCGTAAGGTACC
GGCAGAAAAAATGACTGCTCCAAAGAAGAAGCGTAAGGTACCGGCAGAAAAAATGACTGCTCCAAAGAAG
AAGCGTAAGGTACCGGTAGAAAAAATGAGTAAAGGAGAAGAACTTTTCACTGGAGTTGTCCCAATTCTTG
TTGAATTAGATGGTGATGTTAATGGGCACAAATTTTCTGTCAGTGGAGAGGGTGAAGGTGATGCAACATA
CGGAAAACTTACCCTTAAATTTATTTGCACTACTGGAAAACTACCTGTTCCATGGGTAAGTTTAAACATA
TATATACTAACTAACCCTGATTATTTAAATTTTCAGCCAACACTTGTCACTACTTTCTGTTATGGTGTTC
AATGCTTCTCGAGATACCCAGATCATATGAAACGGCATGACTTTTTCAAGAGTGCCATGCCCGAAGGTTA
TGTACAGGAAAGAACTATATTTTTCAAAGATGACGGGAACTACAAGACACGTAAGTTTAAACAGTTCGGT
ACTAACTAACCATACATATTTAAATTTTCAGGTGCTGAAGTCAAGTTTGAAGGTGATACCCTTGTTAATA
GAATCGAGTTAAAAGGTATTGATTTTAAGAAGATGGAAACATTCTTGGACNCAATTGGAATACAACTATA
ACTCACCCATGTATACTTCATGGCANACAACNAAAGAATGGAATCAAGTTGTAGTTTAACNTGATTTNCT
AACTAACTATCTGATTAANTTTCNAACTCCAAATAACCCACNTGAAATGNAGCNTCACTACNNACCTTTC
ACAAATCTCCATTGGGANGGCCTGTCTTTACAAAANCTTACTGNCCNNATNTGCCTTNAAAANCNANAAA
NNAACCCTGGCCTCTGGTNGACCCGCNGGATACNNGGGGGANANTAAAANCCCNCNTNGATTCNNCCCCC
CNAATCGGNAACNCCCCCTTATTCANTAANGGAAGGNTTCCCAAAAANCCNGGTTTTNNNCAAAAAN
